Addgene plasmid #203255: B*35:03:01
Purpose: Overexpress HLA allele
Depositing lab: Derin Keskin & Catherine Wu. Depositing organization: Dana-Farber Cancer Institute. Publication: A large peptidome dataset improves HLA class I epitope prediction across most of the human population. Sarkizova S, Klaeger S, Le PM, Li LW, Oliveira G, Keshishian H, Hartigan CR, Zhang W, Braun DA, Ligon KL, Bachireddy P, Zervantonakis IK, Rosenbluth JM, Ouspenskaia T, Law T, Justesen S, Stevens J, Lane WJ, Eisenhaure T, Lan Zhang G, Clauser KR, Hacohen N, Carr SA, Wu CJ, Keskin DB. Nat Biotechnol. 2020 Feb;38(2):199-209. doi: 10.1038/s41587-019-0322-9. Epub 2019 Dec 16. PubMed 31844290.
Backbone
  Vector backbone: pcDNA-3
  Vector type: Mammalian Expression
Growth in bacteria
  Bacterial resistance: Ampicillin, 100 μg/mL
  Growth temperature: 37°C
  Growth strain: NEB Stable
  Copy number: High Copy
Gene/Insert
  Gene/Insert name: B*35:03:01
  Species: H. sapiens (human)
  Entrez Gene: HLA-B (a.k.a. AS, B-4901, HLAB)
  Cloning method: Restriction Enzyme; 5′ cloning site BamHI (unknown if destroyed); 3′ cloning site EcoRI (unknown if destroyed)
  Sequencing primers: 5′ unknown
Terms and licenses: Academic/Nonprofit Terms; Industry Terms: Not Available to Industry
Depositor comments: Shortname from TIGL: K49
How to cite: B*35:03:01 was a gift from Derin Keskin & Catherine Wu (Addgene plasmid # 203255 ; http://n2t.net/addgene:203255 ; RRID:Addgene_203255)
