[The description below was written by a language model from this plasmid's Addgene catalogue record and pLannotate feature annotations shown in this document.]
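Description:
B*35:03:01 is a mammalian expression plasmid built on the pcDNA-3 backbone that carries the coding sequence of the human HLA class I heavy chain allele HLA-B*35:03:01, cloned between BamHI and EcoRI sites. The sequenced record is about 6.5 kb. In bacteria it is maintained through a high-copy ColE1/pUC-type origin and selected with ampicillin via the β-lactamase gene and its native promoter. An f1 phage origin is also present, which in principle allows single-stranded DNA production. Short lac promoter/operator, lacI, bom and ble fragments are backbone remnants rather than functional modules. A brief match annotated as a truncated HIV-1 LTR just after the CMV promoter is most likely an annotation artefact, not evidence of a lentiviral design.

The HLA-B open reading frame (roughly 1.1 kb, consistent with a full-length heavy chain) is driven by the human cytomegalovirus immediate early enhancer and promoter and terminated by the bovine growth hormone polyadenylation signal, giving strong constitutive expression in transfected mammalian cells. A T7 promoter upstream of the insert could support in vitro transcription or serve as a sequencing primer site. No epitope tag or reporter is annotated on the insert. A separate cassette, in which the SV40 early promoter drives the neomycin phosphotransferase gene followed by an SV40 poly(A) signal, permits G418 selection of stably expressing cells.

The stated purpose is overexpression of this single HLA allele. The associated publication concerns a large HLA class I peptidome dataset for epitope prediction, suggesting use in generating cells that express one defined allele for profiling of its bound peptides.
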