Features (pLannotate 1.2.2; 20 found; start..end, strand, type, name):
     28..80      -  misc_feature   bom (fragment): basis of mobility region from pBR322
    235..614     +  enhancer       CMV enhancer: human cytomegalovirus immediate early enhancer
    615..818     +  promoter       CMV promoter: human cytomegalovirus (CMV) immediate early promoter
    814..847     +  LTR            5' LTR (truncated) (fragment): truncated 5' long terminal repeat (LTR) from HIV-1
    863..881     +  promoter       T7 promoter: promoter for bacteriophage T7 RNA polymerase
    935..2020    +  CDS            HLA-B: HLAB_HUMAN - Also known as HLAB. Experimental evidence at protein level: Swiss-Prot protein existence level 1. Allele B*67:01: Displays peptides sharing a common signature motif, namely a Pro residue at position 2 and Leu anchor residue at the C-terminus. From Homo sapiens (Human).
   2100..2324    +  polyA_signal   bGH poly(A) signal: bovine growth hormone polyadenylation signal
   2328..2349    +  promoter       SV40 promoter (fragment): SV40 enhancer and early promoter
   2370..2798    +  rep_origin     f1 ori (sequence partly withheld): f1 bacteriophage origin of replication; arrow indicates direction of (+) strand synthesis
   2812..3141    +  promoter       SV40 promoter: SV40 enhancer and early promoter
   3208..3999    +  CDS            neo: KKA2_KLEPN - Also known as kan, nptII. Experimental evidence at protein level: Swiss-Prot protein existence level 1. Resistance to kanamycin, neomycin, paromomycin, ribostamycin, butirosin and gentamicin B. From Klebsiella pneumoniae.
   4023..4181    +  CDS            ble (fragment): BLE_KLEPN - Experimental evidence at protein level: Swiss-Prot protein existence level 1. Binding protein with a strong affinity to the bleomycin family of antibiotics. Binds to CL990; an antimitotic-antibiotic compound. From Klebsiella pneumoniae.
   4176..4297    +  polyA_signal   SV40 poly(A) signal: SV40 polyadenylation signal
   4370..4386    -  protein_bind   lac operator: The lac repressor binds to the lac operator to inhibit transcription in E. coli. This inhibition can be relieved by adding lactose or isopropyl-β-D-thiogalactopyranoside (IPTG). lac repressor encoded by lacI
   4394..4424    -  promoter       lac promoter: promoter for the E. coli lac operon
   4439..4460    -  protein_bind   CAP binding site: CAP binding activates transcription in the presence of cAMP. E. coli catabolite activator protein
   4473..4565    -  CDS            lacI (fragment): lac repressor; lacI; The lac repressor binds to the lac operator to inhibit transcription in E. coli. This inhibition can be relieved by adding lactose or isopropyl-β-D-thiogalactopyranoside (IPTG).
   4748..5336    -  rep_origin     ori: high-copy-number ColE1/pMB1/pBR322/pUC origin of replication
   5507..6367    -  CDS            AmpR: β-lactamase; bla; confers resistance to ampicillin, carbenicillin, and related antibiotics
   6368..6472    -  promoter       AmpR promoter: bla
>Addgene plasmid #203255 | B*35:03:01 | addgene full sequence | sequence record 399770 | Addgene NGS Result
GACGGATCGGGAGATCTCCCGATCCCCTATGGTGCACTCTCAGTACAATCTGCTCTGATGCCGCATAGTT
AAGCCAGTATCTGCTCCCTGCTTGTGTGTTGGAGGTCGCTGAGTAGTGCGCGAGCAAAATTTAAGCTACA
ACAAGGCAAGGCTTGACCGACAATTGCATGAAGAATCTGCTTAGGGTTAGGCGTTTTGCGCTGCTTCGCG
ATGTACGGGCCAGATATACGCGTTGACATTGATTATTGACTAGTTATTAATAGTAATCAATTACGGGGTC
ATTAGTTCATAGCCCATATATGGAGTTCCGCGTTACATAACTTACGGTAAATGGCCCGCCTGGCTGACCG
CCCAACGACCCCCGCCCATTGACGTCAATAATGACGTATGTTCCCATAGTAACGCCAATAGGGACTTTCC
ATTGACGTCAATGGGTGGAGTATTTACGGTAAACTGCCCACTTGGCAGTACATCAAGTGTATCATATGCC
AAGTACGCCCCCTATTGACGTCAATGACGGTAAATGGCCCGCCTGGCATTATGCCCAGTACATGACCTTA
TGGGACTTTCCTACTTGGCAGTACATCTACGTATTAGTCATCGCTATTACCATGGTGATGCGGTTTTGGC
AGTACATCAATGGGCGTGGATAGCGGTTTGACTCACGGGGATTTCCAAGTCTCCACCCCATTGACGTCAA
TGGGAGTTTGTTTTGGCACCAAAATCAACGGGACTTTCCAAAATGTCGTAACAACTCCGCCCCATTGACG
CAAATGGGCGGTAGGCGTGTACGGTGGGAGGTCTATATAAGCAGAGCTCTCTGGCTAACTAGAGAACCCA
CTGCTTACTGGCTTATCGAAATTAATACGACTCACTATAGGGAGACCCAAGCTGGCTAGCGTTTAAACTT
AAGCTTGGTACCGAGCTCGGATCCATGCGGGTCACGGCGCCCCGAACCGTCCTCCTGCTGCTCTGGGGGG
CAGTGGCCCTGACCGAGACCTGGGCCGGCTCCCACTCCATGAGGTATTTCTACACCGCCATGTCCCGGCC
CGGCCGCGGGGAGCCCCGCTTCATCGCAGTGGGCTACGTGGACGACACCCAGTTCGTGAGGTTCGACAGC
GACGCCGCGAGTCCGAGGACGGAGCCCCGGGCGCCATGGATAGAGCAGGAGGGGCCGGAGTATTGGGACC
GGAACACACAGATCTTCAAGACCAACACACAGACTTACCGAGAGAGCCTGCGGAACCTGCGCGGCTACTA
CAACCAGAGCGAGGCCGGGTCTCACATCATCCAGAGGATGTATGGCTGCGACCTGGGGCCCGACGGGCGC
CTCCTCCGCGGGCATGACCAGTTCGCCTACGACGGCAAGGATTACATCGCCCTGAACGAGGACCTGAGCT
CCTGGACCGCGGCGGACACCGCGGCTCAGATCACCCAGCGCAAGTGGGAGGCGGCCCGTGTGGCGGAGCA
GCTGAGAGCCTACCTGGAGGGCCTGTGCGTGGAGTGGCTCCGCAGATACCTGGAGAACGGGAAGGAGACG
CTGCAGCGCGCGGACCCCCCAAAGACACACGTGACCCACCACCCCGTCTCTGACCATGAGGCCACCCTGA
GGTGCTGGGCCCTGGGCTTCTACCCTGCGGAGATCACACTGACCTGGCAGCGGGATGGCGAGGACCAAAC
TCAGGACACTGAGCTTGTGGAGACCAGACCAGCAGGAGATAGAACCTTCCAGAAGTGGGCAGCTGTGGTG
GTGCCTTCTGGAGAAGAGCAGAGATACACATGCCATGTACAGCATGAGGGGCTGCCGAAGCCCCTCACCC
TGAGATGGGAGCCATCTTCCCAGTCCACCATCCCCATCGTGGGCATTGTTGCTGGCCTGGCTGTCCTAGC
AGTTGTGGTCATCGGAGCTGTGGTCGCTACTGTGATGTGTAGGAGGAAGAGCTCAGGTGGAAAAGGAGGG
AGCTACTCTCAGGCTGCGTCCAGCGACAGTGCCCAGGGCTCTGATGTGTCTCTCACAGCTTGAGAATTCT
GCAGATATCCAGCACAGTGGCGGCCGCTCGAGTCTAGAGGGCCCGTTTAAACCCGCTGATCAGCCTCGAC
TGTGCCTTCTAGTTGCCAGCCATCTGTTGTTTGCCCCTCCCCCGTGCCTTCCTTGACCCTGGAAGGTGCC
ACTCCCACTGTCCTTTCCTAATAAAATGAGGAAATTGCATCGCATTGTCTGAGTAGGTGTCATTCTATTC
TGGGGGGTGGGGTGGGGCAGGACAGCAAGGGGGAGGATTGGGAAGACAATAGCAGGCATGCTGGGGATGC
GGTGGGCTCTATGGCTTCTGAGGCGGAAAGAACCAGCTGGGGCTCTAGGGGGTATCCCC
[124 nt withheld, positions 2370-2493]
C
[91 nt withheld, positions 2495-2585]
A
[49 nt withheld, positions 2587-2635]
CCTTTGACGTTGGAGTCCACGTTCTTT
[37 nt withheld, positions 2663-2699]
ACCCTATCTCGGTCTATTCTTTTGATTTATAAGGGATTTTGCCGATTTCGGCCTATTGGTTAAAAAATGA
GCTGATTTAACAAAAATTTAACGCGAATTAATTCTGTGGAATGTGTGTCAGTTAGGGTGTGGAAAGTCCC
CAGGCTCCCCAGCAGGCAGAAGTATGCAAAGCATGCATCTCAATTAGTCAGCAACCAGGTGTGGAAAGTC
CCCAGGCTCCCCAGCAGGCAGAAGTATGCAAAGCATGCATCTCAATTAGTCAGCAACCATAGTCCCGCCC
CTAACTCCGCCCATCCCGCCCCTAACTCCGCCCAGTTCCGCCCATTCTCCGCCCCATGGCTGACTAATTT
TTTTTATTTATGCAGAGGCCGAGGCCGCCTCTGCCTCTGAGCTATTCCAGAAGTAGTGAGGAGGCTTTTT
TGGAGGCCTAGGCTTTTGCAAAAAGCTCCCGGGAGCTTGTATATCCATTTTCGGATCTGATCAAGAGACA
GGATGAGGATCGTTTCGCATGATTGAACAAGATGGATTGCACGCAGGTTCTCCGGCCGCTTGGGTGGAGA
GGCTATTCGGCTATGACTGGGCACAACAGACAATCGGCTGCTCTGATGCCGCCGTGTTCCGGCTGTCAGC
GCAGGGGCGCCCGGTTCTTTTTGTCAAGACCGACCTGTCCGGTGCCCTGAATGAACTGCAGGACGAGGCA
GCGCGGCTATCGTGGCTGGCCACGACGGGCGTTCCTTGCGCAGCTGTGCTCGACGTTGTCACTGAAGCGG
GAAGGGACTGGCTGCTATTGGGCGAAGTGCCGGGGCAGGATCTCCTGTCATCTCACCTTGCTCCTGCCGA
GAAAGTATCCATCATGGCTGATGCAATGCGGCGGCTGCATACGCTTGATCCGGCTACCTGCCCATTCGAC
CACCAAGCGAAACATCGCATCGAGCGAGCACGTACTCGGATGGAAGCCGGTCTTGTCGATCAGGATGATC
TGGACGAAGAGCATCAGGGGCTCGCGCCAGCCGAACTGTTCGCCAGGCTCAAGGCGCGCATGCCCGACGG
CGAGGATCTCGTCGTGACCCATGGCGATGCCTGCTTGCCGAATATCATGGTGGAAAATGGCCGCTTTTCT
GGATTCATCGACTGTGGCCGGCTGGGTGTGGCGGACCGCTATCAGGACATAGCGTTGGCTACCCGTGATA
TTGCTGAAGAGCTTGGCGGCGAATGGGCTGACCGCTTCCTCGTGCTTTACGGTATCGCCGCTCCCGATTC
GCAGCGCATCGCCTTCTATCGCCTTCTTGACGAGTTCTTCTGAGCGGGACTCTGGGGTTCGAAATGACCG
ACCAAGCGACGCCCAACCTGCCATCACGAGATTTCGATTCCACCGCCGCCTTCTATGAAAGGTTGGGCTT
CGGAATCGTTTTCCGGGACGCCGGCTGGATGATCCTCCAGCGCGGGGATCTCATGCTGGAGTTCTTCGCC
CACCCCAACTTGTTTATTGCAGCTTATAATGGTTACAAATAAAGCAATAGCATCACAAATTTCACAAATA
AAGCATTTTTTTCACTGCATTCTAGTTGTGGTTTGTCCAAACTCATCAATGTATCTTATCATGTCTGTAT
ACCGTCGACCTCTAGCTAGAGCTTGGCGTAATCATGGTCATAGCTGTTTCCTGTGTGAAATTGTTATCCG
CTCACAATTCCACACAACATACGAGCCGGAAGCATAAAGTGTAAAGCCTGGGGTGCCTAATGAGTGAGCT
AACTCACATTAATTGCGTTGCGCTCACTGCCCGCTTTCCAGTCGGGAAACCTGTCGTGCCAGCTGCATTA
ATGAATCGGCCAACGCGCGGGGAGAGGCGGTTTGCGTATTGGGCGCTCTTCCGCTTCCTCGCTCACTGAC
TCGCTGCGCTCGGTCGTTCGGCTGCGGCGAGCGGTATCAGCTCACTCAAAGGCGGTAATACGGTTATCCA
CAGAATCAGGGGATAACGCAGGAAAGAACATGTGAGCAAAAGGCCAGCAAAAGGCCAGGAACCGTAAAAA
GGCCGCGTTGCTGGCGTTTTTCCATAGGCTCCGCCCCCCTGACGAGCATCACAAAAATCGACGCTCAAGT
CAGAGGTGGCGAAACCCGACAGGACTATAAAGATACCAGGCGTTTCCCCCTGGAAGCTCCCTCGTGCGCT
CTCCTGTTCCGACCCTGCCGCTTACCGGATACCTGTCCGCCTTTCTCCCTTCGGGAAGCGTGGCGCTTTC
TCATAGCTCACGCTGTAGGTATCTCAGTTCGGTGTAGGTCGTTCGCTCCAAGCTGGGCTGTGTGCACGAA
CCCCCCGTTCAGCCCGACCGCTGCGCCTTATCCGGTAACTATCGTCTTGAGTCCAACCCGGTAAGACACG
ACTTATCGCCACTGGCAGCAGCCACTGGTAACAGGATTAGCAGAGCGAGGTATGTAGGCGGTGCTACAGA
GTTCTTGAAGTGGTGGCCTAACTACGGCTACACTAGAAGAACAGTATTTGGTATCTGCGCTCTGCTGAAG
CCAGTTACCTTCGGAAAAAGAGTTGGTAGCTCTTGATCCGGCAAACAAACCACCGCTGGTAGCGGTGGTT
TTTTTGTTTGCAAGCAGCAGATTACGCGCAGAAAAAAAGGATCTCAAGAAGATCCTTTGATCTTTTCTAC
GGGGTCTGACGCTCAGTGGAACGAAAACTCACGTTAAGGGATTTTGGTCATGAGATTATCAAAAAGGATC
TTCACCTAGATCCTTTTAAATTAAAAATGAAGTTTTAAATCAATCTAAAGTATATATGAGTAAACTTGGT
CTGACAGTTACCAATGCTTAATCAGTGAGGCACCTATCTCAGCGATCTGTCTATTTCGTTCATCCATAGT
TGCCTGACTCCCCGTCGTGTAGATAACTACGATACGGGAGGGCTTACCATCTGGCCCCAGTGCTGCAATG
ATACCGCGAGACCCACGCTCACCGGCTCCAGATTTATCAGCAATAAACCAGCCAGCCGGAAGGGCCGAGC
GCAGAAGTGGTCCTGCAACTTTATCCGCCTCCATCCAGTCTATTAATTGTTGCCGGGAAGCTAGAGTAAG
TAGTTCGCCAGTTAATAGTTTGCGCAACGTTGTTGCCATTGCTACAGGCATCGTGGTGTCACGCTCGTCG
TTTGGTATGGCTTCATTCAGCTCCGGTTCCCAACGATCAAGGCGAGTTACATGATCCCCCATGTTGTGCA
AAAAAGCGGTTAGCTCCTTCGGTCCTCCGATCGTTGTCAGAAGTAAGTTGGCCGCAGTGTTATCACTCAT
GGTTATGGCAGCACTGCATAATTCTCTTACTGTCATGCCATCCGTAAGATGCTTTTCTGTGACTGGTGAG
TACTCAACCAAGTCATTCTGAGAATAGTGTATGCGGCGACCGAGTTGCTCTTGCCCGGCGTCAATACGGG
ATAATACCGCGCCACATAGCAGAACTTTAAAAGTGCTCATCATTGGAAAACGTTCTTCGGGGCGAAAACT
CTCAAGGATCTTACCGCTGTTGAGATCCAGTTCGATGTAACCCACTCGTGCACCCAACTGATCTTCAGCA
TCTTTTACTTTCACCAGCGTTTCTGGGTGAGCAAAAACAGGAAGGCAAAATGCCGCAAAAAAGGGAATAA
GGGCGACACGGAAATGTTGAATACTCATACTCTTCCTTTTTCAATATTATTGAAGCATTTATCAGGGTTA
TTGTCTCATGAGCGGATACATATTTGAATGTATTTAGAAAAATAAACAAATAGGGGTTCCGCGCACATTT
CCCCGAAAAGTGCCACCTGACGTC
