>Addgene plasmid #203255 | B*35:03:01 | depositor partial sequence | sequence record 394185 | HLA:HLA00239 B*35:03:01:01 1089 bp (K49)
ATGCGGGTCACGGCGCCCCGAACCGTCCTCCTGCTGCTCTGGGGGGCAGTGGCCCTGACCGAGACCTGGG
CCGGCTCCCACTCCATGAGGTATTTCTACACCGCCATGTCCCGGCCCGGCCGCGGGGAGCCCCGCTTCAT
CGCAGTGGGCTACGTGGACGACACCCAGTTCGTGAGGTTCGACAGCGACGCCGCGAGTCCGAGGACGGAG
CCCCGGGCGCCATGGATAGAGCAGGAGGGGCCGGAGTATTGGGACCGGAACACACAGATCTTCAAGACCA
ACACACAGACTTACCGAGAGAGCCTGCGGAACCTGCGCGGCTACTACAACCAGAGCGAGGCCGGGTCTCA
CATCATCCAGAGGATGTATGGCTGCGACCTGGGGCCCGACGGGCGCCTCCTCCGCGGGCATGACCAGTTC
GCCTACGACGGCAAGGATTACATCGCCCTGAACGAGGACCTGAGCTCCTGGACCGCGGCGGACACCGCGG
CTCAGATCACCCAGCGCAAGTGGGAGGCGGCCCGTGTGGCGGAGCAGCTGAGAGCCTACCTGGAGGGCCT
GTGCGTGGAGTGGCTCCGCAGATACCTGGAGAACGGGAAGGAGACGCTGCAGCGCGCGGACCCCCCAAAG
ACACACGTGACCCACCACCCCGTCTCTGACCATGAGGCCACCCTGAGGTGCTGGGCCCTGGGCTTCTACC
CTGCGGAGATCACACTGACCTGGCAGCGGGATGGCGAGGACCAAACTCAGGACACTGAGCTTGTGGAGAC
CAGACCAGCAGGAGATAGAACCTTCCAGAAGTGGGCAGCTGTGGTGGTGCCTTCTGGAGAAGAGCAGAGA
TACACATGCCATGTACAGCATGAGGGGCTGCCGAAGCCCCTCACCCTGAGATGGGAGCCATCTTCCCAGT
CCACCATCCCCATCGTGGGCATTGTTGCTGGCCTGGCTGTCCTAGCAGTTGTGGTCATCGGAGCTGTGGT
CGCTACTGTGATGTGTAGGAGGAAGAGCTCAGGTGGAAAAGGAGGGAGCTACTCTCAGGCTGCGTCCAGC
GACAGTGCCCAGGGCTCTGATGTGTCTCTCACAGCTTGA
